Addgene plasmid #237381: pTCB-Gal9NFcLALAPGhole6xHis
Purpose: pTwist CMV BetaGlobin encoding Galectin-9 N terminal carbohydrate binding domain-Fc fusion with LALA P329G hole Fc and 6xHis tag
Depositing lab: Carolyn Bertozzi & Jessica Stark. Depositing organization: Stanford University. Publication: Antibody-lectin chimeras for glyco-immune checkpoint blockade. Stark JC, Gray MA, Ibarlucea-Benitez I, Lustig M, Bond A, Cho B, Govil I, Luu T, Priestley MJ, Veth TS, Errington WJ, Bruncsics B, Ribi MK, Williams LA, Sarkar CA, Wisnovsky S, Riley NM, Morrissey MA, Valerius T, Ravetch JV, Bertozzi CR. Nat Biotechnol. 2025 Dec 16. doi: 10.1038/s41587-025-02884-6. PubMed 41402487.
Backbone
  Vector backbone: pTwist CMV BetaGlobin
  Backbone manufacturer: Twist Bioscience
  Backbone size w/o insert (bp): 4832
  Total vector size (bp): 6014
  Vector type: Mammalian Expression
Growth in bacteria
  Bacterial resistance: Ampicillin, 100 μg/mL
  Growth temperature: 37°C
  Growth strain: DH5alpha
  Copy number: High Copy
Gene/Insert
  Gene/Insert name: Galectin-9-silentFc (N-terminal carbohydrate binding domain only)
  Species: H. sapiens (human)
  Insert size (bp): 1182
  Entrez Gene: LGALS9 (a.k.a. HUAT, LGALS9A)
  Promoter: CMV
  Tag / fusion protein: 6xHis (N terminal on insert)
  Cloning method: Restriction Enzyme; 5′ cloning site XhoI (not destroyed); 3′ cloning site NheI (not destroyed)
  Sequencing primers: 5′ N/A
Terms and licenses: Academic/Nonprofit Terms; Industry Terms: Not Available to Industry
Depositor comments: Please visit https://doi.org/10.1101/2022.10.26.513931 for bioRxiv preprint.
How to cite: pTCB-Gal9NFcLALAPGhole6xHis was a gift from Carolyn Bertozzi & Jessica Stark (Addgene plasmid # 237381 ; http://n2t.net/addgene:237381 ; RRID:Addgene_237381)
