[The description below was written by a language model from this plasmid's Addgene catalogue record and pLannotate feature annotations shown in this document.]
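Description:
pTCB-Gal9NFcLALAPGhole6xHis is a 6,014 bp mammalian expression plasmid built on the Twist Bioscience pTwist CMV BetaGlobin backbone. It is maintained in E. coli at high copy through a ColE1/pUC-type origin and selected with ampicillin via the AmpR β-lactamase gene. The bacterial and mammalian modules are separated by rrnG and T7 transcription terminators and flanked by short 5′ and 3′ β-globin insulator elements. A synthetic poly(A) signal lies upstream of the promoter, which would limit read-through into the expression cassette.

The payload is a 1,182 bp insert cloned between XhoI and NheI. It is driven by the CMV enhancer/promoter followed by a truncated human β-globin intron, which typically improves mRNA processing and expression, and it ends at an SV40 polyadenylation signal. The open reading frame begins with a short segment matching an immunoglobulin heavy-chain variable leader, consistent with a secretion signal. This is followed by the N-terminal carbohydrate-binding domain of galectin-9 fused to a human IgG1 Fc. The catalogue lists the galectin-9 sequence as human LGALS9, whereas the automated annotation matched that segment to the mouse orthologue; this most likely reflects homology-based matching. The record describes the Fc as carrying the LALA and P329G substitutions, which silence Fc receptor and complement engagement, plus "hole" mutations for knobs-into-holes heterodimerisation with a complementary "knob" chain. A 6xHis tag, recorded as N-terminal on the insert, is not separately annotated in the feature table. It would allow affinity purification.

According to the associated publication, the construct belongs to work on antibody–lectin chimeras for glyco-immune checkpoint blockade, where it would supply the lectin-bearing half of a heterodimeric Fc protein.
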