Features (pLannotate 1.2.2; 19 found; start..end, strand, type, name):
      7..63      +  CDS            Ighv1-61 (fragment): HVM05_MOUSE - Also known as Igh-VJ558. Experimental evidence at protein level: Swiss-Prot protein existence level 1. From Mus musculus (Mouse).
    133..459     +  CDS            Lgals9 (fragment): LEG9_MOUSE - Experimental evidence at protein level: Swiss-Prot protein existence level 1. [Isoform 2]: Acts as an eosinophil chemoattractant (By similarity). It also inhibits angiogenesis (By similarity). Suppresses IFNG production by natural killer cells. From Mus musculus (Mouse).
    475..1164    +  CDS            IGHG1 (fragment): IGHG1_HUMAN - Experimental evidence at protein level: Swiss-Prot protein existence level 1. Constant region of immunoglobulin heavy chains. Immunoglobulins, also known as antibodies, are membrane-bound or secreted glycoproteins produced by B lymphocytes. In the recognition phase of humoral immunity, the membrane-bound immunoglobulins serve as receptors which, upon binding of a specific antigen, trigger the clonal expansion and differentiation of B lymphocytes into immunoglobulins- secreting plasma cells. Secreted immunoglobulins mediate the effector phase of humoral immunity, which results in
   1238..1359    -  polyA_signal   SV40 poly(A) signal: SV40 polyadenylation signal
   1382..1451    -  CDS            large T antigen (fragment): large T antigen from SV40 (simian virus 40)
   1474..1520    +  terminator     T7 terminator: transcription terminator for bacteriophage T7 RNA polymerase
   1550..1686    +  terminator     rrnG terminator: transcription terminator from the E. coli ribosomal RNA rrnG operon (Albrechtsen et al., 1991)
   1731..1802    +  misc_feature   3' β-globin insulator: insulator downstream of the human β-globin locus (Farrell et al., 2002)
   2028..2616    -  rep_origin     ori: high-copy-number ColE1/pMB1/pBR322/pUC origin of replication
   2788..2852    -  CDS            bla(M) (fragment): β-lactamase lacking the signal sequence; bla(M); allows cytosolic expression of β-lactamase
   3362..4222    +  CDS            AmpR: β-lactamase; bla; confers resistance to ampicillin, carbenicillin, and related antibiotics
   4235..4371    +  terminator     rrnG terminator: transcription terminator from the E. coli ribosomal RNA rrnG operon (Albrechtsen et al., 1991)
   4523..4594    +  misc_feature   5' β-globin insulator: insulator upstream of the human β-globin locus (Farrell et al., 2002)
   4599..4645    -  terminator     T7 terminator: transcription terminator for bacteriophage T7 RNA polymerase
   4663..4711    -  polyA_signal   poly(A) signal: synthetic polyadenylation signal
   4792..5095    +  enhancer       CMV enhancer: human cytomegalovirus immediate early enhancer
   5168..5185    -  promoter       CMV promoter (fragment): human cytomegalovirus (CMV) immediate early promoter
   5248..5299    +  promoter       CMVd2 promoter: truncated human cytomegalovirus (CMV) immediate early promoter that yields moderately reduced expression relative to the full-length promoter
   5433..5908    +  intron         β-globin intron: internally truncated intron from human β-globin
>Addgene plasmid #237381 | pTCB-Gal9NFcLALAPGhole6xHis | addgene full sequence | sequence record 487856 | Addgene NGS Result
CTCGAGATGGGATGGTCATGTATCATCCTTTTTCTAGTAGCAACTGCAACCGGTGTACATTCCTTTTCTG
GGACTATTCAAGGAGGTCTCCAGGACGGACTTCAGATCACTGTCAATGGGACCGTTCTCAGCTCCAGTGG
AACCAGGTTTGCTGTGAACTTTCAGACTGGCTTCAGTGGAAATGACATTGCCTTCCACTTCAACCCTCGG
TTTGAAGATGGAGGGTACGTGGTGTGCAACACGAGGCAGAACGGAAGCTGGGGGCCCGAGGAGAGGAAGA
CACACATGCCTTTCCAGAAGGGGATGCCCTTTGACCTCTGCTTCCTGGTGCAGAGCTCAGATTTCAAGGT
GATGGTGAACGGGATCCTCTTCGTGCAGTACTTCCACCGCGTGCCCTTCCACCGTGTGGACACCATCTCC
GTCAATGGCTCTGTGCAGCTGTCCTACATCAGCTTCCAGGGCGGAGGTGGAGGCCCCAAATCTTGTGACA
AAACTCACACATGCCCACCGTGCCCAGCACCTGAAGCAGCCGGGGGACCGTCAGTCTTCCTCTTCCCCCC
AAAACCCAAGGACACCCTCATGATCTCCCGGACCCCTGAGGTCACATGCGTGGTGGTGGACGTGAGCCAC
GAAGACCCTGAGGTCAAGTTCAACTGGTACGTGGACGGCGTGGAGGTGCATAATGCCAAGACAAAGCCGC
GGGAGGAGCAGTACAACAGCACGTACCGTGTGGTCAGCGTCCTCACCGTCCTGCACCAGGACTGGCTGAA
TGGCAAGGAGTACAAGTGCAAGGTCTCCAACAAAGCCCTCGGAGCCCCCATCGAGAAAACCATCTCCAAA
GCCAAAGGGCAGCCCCGAGAACCACAGGTGTGCACCCTGCCCCCAAGCCGGGATGAGCTGACCAAGAACC
AGGTCAGCCTGAGCTGCGCGGTCAAAGGCTTCTATCCCAGCGACATCGCCGTGGAGTGGGAGAGCAATGG
GCAGCCGGAGAACAACTACAAGACCACGCCTCCCGTGCTGGACTCCGACGGCTCCTTCTTCCTCGTGAGC
AAGCTCACCGTGGACAAGAGCAGGTGGCAGCAGGGGAACGTCTTCTCATGCTCCGTGATGCATGAGGCTC
TGCACAACCACTACACGCAGAAGAGCCTCTCCCTGTCTCCGGGTGGGCATCACCACCATCACCATTGAGC
TAGCTTGACTGACTGAGATACAGCGTACCTTCAGCTCACAGACATGATAAGATACATTGATGAGTTTGGA
CAAACCACAACTAGAATGCAGTGAAAAAAATGCTTTATTTGTGAAATTTGTGATGCTATTGCTTTATTTG
TAACCATTATAAGCTGCAATAAACAAGTTAACAACAACAATTGCATTCATTTTATGTTTCAGGTTCAGGG
GGAGGTGTGGGAGGTTTTTTAAAGCAAGTAAAACCTCTACAAATGTGGTATTGGCCCATCTCTATCGGTA
TCGTAGCATAACCCCTTGGGGCCTCTAAACGGGTCTTGAGGGGTTTTTTGTGCCCCTCGGGCCGGATTGC
TATCTACCGGCATTGGCGCAGAAAAAAATGCCTGATGCGACGCTGCGCGTCTTATACTCCCACATATGCC
AGATTCAGCAACGGATACGGCTTCCCCAACTTGCCCACTTCCATACGTGTCCTCCTTACCAGAAATTTAT
CCTTAAGGTCGTCAGCTATCCTGCAGGCGATCTCTCGATTTCGATCAAGACATTCCTTTAATGGTCTTTT
CTGGACACCACTAGGGGTCAGAAGTAGTTCATCAAACTTTCTTCCCTCCCTAATCTCATTGGTTACCTTG
GGCTATCGAAACTTAATTAACCAGTCAAGTCAGCTACTTGGCGAGATCGACTTGTCTGGGTTTCGACTAC
GCTCAGAATTGCGTCAGTCAAGTTCGATCTGGTCCTTGCTATTGCACCCGTTCTCCGATTACGAGTTTCA
TTTAAATCATGTGAGCAAAAGGCCAGCAAAAGGCCAGGAACCGTAAAAAGGCCGCGTTGCTGGCGTTTTT
CCATAGGCTCCGCCCCCCTGACGAGCATCACAAAAATCGACGCTCAAGTCAGAGGTGGCGAAACCCGACA
GGACTATAAAGATACCAGGCGTTTCCCCCTGGAAGCTCCCTCGTGCGCTCTCCTGTTCCGACCCTGCCGC
TTACCGGATACCTGTCCGCCTTTCTCCCTTCGGGAAGCGTGGCGCTTTCTCATAGCTCACGCTGTAGGTA
TCTCAGTTCGGTGTAGGTCGTTCGCTCCAAGCTGGGCTGTGTGCACGAACCCCCCGTTCAGCCCGACCGC
TGCGCCTTATCCGGTAACTATCGTCTTGAGTCCAACCCGGTAAGACACGACTTATCGCCACTGGCAGCAG
CCACTGGTAACAGGATTAGCAGAGCGAGGTATGTAGGCGGTGCTACAGAGTTCTTGAAGTGGTGGCCTAA
CTACGGCTACACTAGAAGAACAGTATTTGGTATCTGCGCTCTGCTGAAGCCAGTTACCTTCGGAAAAAGA
GTTGGTAGCTCTTGATCCGGCAAACAAACCACCGCTGGTAGCGGTGGTTTTTTTGTTTGCAAGCAGCAGA
TTACGCGCAGAAAAAAAGGATCTCAAGAAGATCCTTTGATCTTTTCTACGGGGTCTGACGCTCAGTGGAA
CGAAAACTCACGTTAAGGGATTTTGGTCATGAGATTATCAAAAAGGATCTTCACCTAGATCCTTTTAAAT
TAAAAATGAAGTTTTAAATCAATCTAAAGTATATATGAGTAAACTTGGTCTGACAGTTACCAATGCTTAA
TCAGTGAGGCACCTATCTCAGCGATCTGTCTATTTCGTTCATCCATAGTTGCATTTAAATTTCCGAACTC
TCCAAGGCCCTCGTCGGAAAATCTTCAAACCTTTCGTCCGATCCATCTTGCAGGCTACCTCTCGAACGAA
CTATCGCAAGTCTCTTGGCCGGCCTTGCGCCTTGGCTATTGCTTGGCAGCGCCTATCGCCAGGTATTACT
CCAATCCCGAATATCCGAGATCGGGATCACCCGAGAGAAGTTCAACCTACATCCTCAATCCCGATCTATC
CGAGATCCGAGGAATATCGAAATCGGGGCGCGCCTGGTGTACCGAGAACGATCCTCTCAGTGCGAGTCTC
GACGATCCATATCGTTGCTTGGCAGTCAGCCAGTCGGAATCCAGCTTGGGACCCAGGAAGTCCAATCGTC
AGATATTGTACTCAAGCCTGGTCACGGCAGCGTACCGATCTGTTTAAACCTAGATATTGATAGTCTGATC
GGTCAACGTATAATCGAGTCCTAGCTTTTGCAAACATCTATCAAGAGACAGGATCAGCAGGAGGCTTTCG
CATGAGTATTCAACATTTCCGTGTCGCCCTTATTCCCTTTTTTGCGGCATTTTGCCTTCCTGTTTTTGCT
CACCCAGAAACGCTGGTGAAAGTAAAAGATGCTGAAGATCAGTTGGGTGCGCGAGTGGGTTACATCGAAC
TGGATCTCAACAGCGGTAAGATCCTTGAGAGTTTTCGCCCCGAAGAACGCTTTCCAATGATGAGCACTTT
TAAAGTTCTGCTATGTGGCGCGGTATTATCCCGTATTGACGCCGGGCAAGAGCAACTCGGTCGCCGCATA
CACTATTCTCAGAATGACTTGGTTGAGTATTCACCAGTCACAGAAAAGCATCTTACGGATGGCATGACAG
TAAGAGAATTATGCAGTGCTGCCATAACCATGAGTGATAACACTGCGGCCAACTTACTTCTGACAACGAT
TGGAGGACCGAAGGAGCTAACCGCTTTTTTGCACAACATGGGGGATCATGTAACTCGCCTTGATCGTTGG
GAACCGGAGCTGAATGAAGCCATACCAAACGACGAGCGTGACACCACGATGCCTGTAGCAATGGCAACAA
CCTTGCGTAAACTATTAACTGGCGAACTACTTACTCTAGCTTCCCGGCAACAGTTGATAGACTGGATGGA
GGCGGATAAAGTTGCAGGACCACTTCTGCGCTCGGCCCTTCCGGCTGGCTGGTTTATTGCTGATAAATCT
GGAGCCGGTGAGCGTGGGTCTCGCGGTATCATTGCAGCACTGGGGCCAGATGGTAAGCCCTCCCGTATCG
TAGTTATCTACACGACGGGGAGTCAGGCAACTATGGATGAACGAAATAGACAGATCGCTGAGATAGGTGC
CTCACTGATTAAGCATTGGTAACCGATTCTAGGTGCATTGGCGCAGAAAAAAATGCCTGATGCGACGCTG
CGCGTCTTATACTCCCACATATGCCAGATTCAGCAACGGATACGGCTTCCCCAACTTGCCCACTTCCATA
CGTGTCCTCCTTACCAGAAATTTATCCTTAAGATCCCGAATCGTTTAAACTCGACTCTGGCTCTATCGAA
TCTCCGTCGTTTCGAGCTTACGCGAACAGCCGTGGCGCTCATTTGCTCGTCGGGCATCGAATCTCGTCAG
CTATCGTCAGCTTACCTTTTTGGCAGCGATCGCGGCTCCCGACATCTTGGACCATTAGCTCCACAGGTAT
CTTCTTCCCTCTAGTGGTCATAACAGCAGCTTCAGCTACCTCTCAATTCAAAAAACCCCTCAAGACCCGT
TTAGAGGCCCCAAGGGGTTATGCTATCAATCGTTGCGTTACACACACAAAAAACCAACACACATCCATCT
TCGATGGATAGCGATTTTATTATCTAACTGCTGATCGAGTGTAGCCAGATCTAGTAATCAATTACGGGGT
CATTAGTTCATAGCCCATATATGGAGTTCCGCGTTACATAACTTACGGTAAATGGCCCGCCTGGCTGACC
GCCCAACGACCCCCGCCCATTGACGTCAATAATGACGTATGTTCCCATAGTAACGCCAATAGGGACTTTC
CATTGACGTCAATGGGTGGAGTATTTACGGTAAACTGCCCACTTGGCAGTACATCAAGTGTATCATATGC
CAAGTACGCCCCCTATTGACGTCAATGACGGTAAATGGCCCGCCTGGCATTATGCCCAGTACATGACCTT
ATGGGACTTTCCTACTTGGCAGTACATCTACGTATTAGTCATCGCTATTACCATGCTGATGCGGTTTTGG
CAGTACATCAATGGGCGTGGATAGCGGTTTGACTCACGGGGATTTCCAAGTCTCCACCCCATTGACGTCA
ATGGGAGTTTGTTTTGGCACCAAAATCAACGGGACTTTCCAAAATGTCGTAACAACTCCGCCCCATTGAC
GCAAATGGGCGGTAGGCGTGTACGGTGGGAGGTCTATATAAGCAGAGCTGGTTTAGTGAACCGTCAGATC
GCCTGGAGACGCCATCCACGCTGTTTTGACCTCCATAGAAGACACCGGGACCGATCCAGCCTCCCCTCGA
AGCTTACATGTGGTACCGAGCTCGGATCCTGAGAACTTCAGGGTGAGTCTATGGGACCCTTGATGTTTTC
TTTCCCCTTCTTTTCTATGGTTAAGTTCATGTCATAGGAAGGGGAGAAGTAACAGGGTACACATATTGAC
CAAATCAGGGTAATTTTGCATTTGTAATTTTAAAAAATGCTTTCTTCTTTTAATATACTTTTTTGTTTAT
CTTATTTCTAATACTTTCCCTAATCTCTTTCTTTCAGGGCAATAATGATACAATGTATCATGCCTCTTTG
CACCATTCTAAAGAATAACAGTGATAATTTCTGGGTTAAGGCAATAGCAATATTTCTGCATATAAATATT
TCTGCATATAAATTGTAACTGATGTAAGAGGTTTCATATTGCTAATAGCAGCTACAATCCAGCTACCATT
CTGCTTTTATTTTATGGTTGGGATAAGGCTGGATTATTCTGAGTCCAAGCTAGGCCCTTTTGCTAATCAT
GTTCATACCTCTTATCTTCCTCCCACAGCTCCTGGGCAACGTGCTGGTCTGTGTGCTGGCCCATCACTTT
GGCAAAGGCGGCCGCTGCCAAGCTTCCGAGCTCTCGAATTCAAAGGAGGTACCGCGATATCTAC
